>Addgene plasmid #247339 | pPB-CAG-IB-H2B-PA-mCherry | addgene full sequence | sequence record 492433 | Addgene NGS Result
CCTCCCAGATTTCGGCTCCGCACAGATTTGGGACAAAGGAAGTCCCTGCGCCCTCTCGCACGATTACCAT
AAAAGGCAATGGCTGCGGCTCGCCGCGCCTCGACAGCCGCCGGCGCTCCGGGGGCCGCCGCGCCCCTCCC
CCGAGCCCTCCCCGGCCCGAGGCGGCCCCGCCCCGCCCGGCACCCCCACCTGCCGCCACCCCCCGCCCGG
CACGGCGAGCCCCGCGCCACGCCCCGTACGGAGCCCCGCACCCGAAGCCGGGCCGTGCTCAGCAACTCGG
GGAGGGGGGTGCAGGGGGGGTTGCAGCCCGACCGACGCGCCCACACCCCCTGCTCACCCCCCCACGCACA
CACCCCGCACGCAGCCTTTGTTCCCCTCGCAGCCCCCCCCGCACCGCGGGGCACCGCCCCCGGCCGCGCT
CCCCTCGCGCACACTGCGGAGCGCACAAAGCCCCGCGCCGCGCCCGCAGCGCTCACAGCCGCCGGGCAGC
GCGGAGCCGCACGCGGCGCTCCCCACGCACACACACACGCACGCACCCCCCGAGCCGCTCCCCCCGCACA
AAGGGCCCTCCCGGAGCCCCTCAAGGCTTTCACGCAGCCACAGAAAAGAAACAAGCCGTCATTAAACCAA
GCGCTAATTACAGCCCGGAGGAGAAGGGCCGTCCCGCCCGCTCACCTGTGGGAGTAACGCGGTCAGTCAG
AGCCGGGGCGGGCGGCGCGAGGCGGCGGCGGAGCGGGGCACGGGGCGAAGGCAGCGCGCAGCGACTCCCG
CCCGCCGCGCGCTTCGCTTTTTATAGGGCCGCCGCCGCCGCCGCCTCGCCATAAAAGGAAACTTTCGGAG
CGCGCCGCTCTGATTGGCTGCCGCCGCACCTCTCCGCCTCGCCCCGCCCCGCCCCTCGCCCCGCCCCGCC
CCGCCTGGCGCGCSCCCCCCCCCCCCCCGCCCCCATCGCTGCACAAAATAATTAAAAAATAAATAAATAC
AAAATTGGGGGTGGGGAGGGGGGGGAGATGGGGAGAGTGAAGCAGAACGTGGGGCTCACCTCGACCATGG
TAATAGCGATGACTAATACGTAGATGTACTGCCAAGTAGGAAAGTCCCATAAGGTCATGTACTGGGCATA
ATGCCAGGCGGGCCATTTACCGTCATTGACGTCAATAGGGGGCGTACTTGGCATATGATACACTTGATGT
ACTGCCAAGTGGGCAGTTTACCGTAAATACTCCACCCATTGACGTCAATGGAAAGTCCCTATTGGCGTTA
CTATGGGAACATACGTCATTATTGACGTCAATGGGCGGGGGTCGTTGGGCGGTCAGCCAGGCGGGCCATT
TACCGTAAGTTATGTAACGCGGAACTCCATATATGGGCTATGAACTAATGACCCCGTAATTGATTACTAT
TAATAACTAGTCAATAATCAATGTCGACCGGGATCTGATATCTATAACAAGAAAATATATATATAATAAG
TTATCACGTAAGTAGAACATGAAATAACAATATAATTATCGTATGAGTTAAATCTTAAAAGTCACGTAAA
AGATAATCATGCGTCATTTTGACTCACGCGGTCGTTATAGTTCAAAATCAGTGACACTTACCGCATTGAC
AAGCACGCCTCACGGGAGCTCCAAGCGGCGACTGAGATGTCCTAAATGCACAGCGACGGATTCGCGCTAT
TTAGAAAGAGAGAGCAATATTTCAAGAATGCATGCGTCAATTTTACGCAGACTATCTTTCTAGGGTTAAA
AAAGATTTGCGCTTTACTCGACCTAAACTTTAAACACGTCATAGAATCTTCGTTTGACAAAAACCACATT
GTGGCCAAGCTGTGTGACGCGACGCGCGCTAAAGAATGGCAAACCAAGTCGCGCGAGGTACCTCTCTTAA
GGTAGCGCGATCGCACGCGTACCCAATTCGCCCTATAGTGAGTCGTATTACAATTCACTGGCCGTCGTTT
TACAACGTCGTGACTGGGAAAACCCTGGCGTTACCCAACTTAATCGCCTTGCAGCACATCCCCCTTTCGC
CAGCTGGCGTAATAGCGAAGAGGCCCGCACCGATCGCCCTTCCCAACAGTTGCGCAGCCTGAATGGCGAA
TGGG
[124 nt withheld, positions 2105-2228]
C
[91 nt withheld, positions 2230-2320]
A
[49 nt withheld, positions 2322-2370]
CCTTTGACGTTGGAGTCCACGTTCTTT
[37 nt withheld, positions 2398-2434]
ACCCTATCTCGGTCTATTCTTTTGATTTATAAGGGATTTTGCCGATTTCGGCCTATTGGTTAAAAAATGA
GCTGATTTAACAAAAATTTAACGCGAATTTTAACAAAATATTAACGCTTACAATTTAGGTGGCACTTTTC
GGGGAAATGTGCGCGGAACCCCTATTTGTTTATTTTTCTAAATACATTCAAATATGTATCCGCTCATGAG
ACAATAACCCTGATAAATGCTTCAATAATATTGAAAAAGGAAGAGTATGAGTATTCAACATTTCCGTGTC
GCCCTTATTCCCTTTTTTGCGGCATTTTGCCTTCCTGTTTTTGCTCACCCAGAAACGCTGGTGAAAGTAA
AAGATGCTGAAGATCAGTTGGGTGCACGAGTGGGTTACATCGAACTGGATCTCAACAGCGGTAAGATCCT
TGAGAGTTTTCGCCCCGAAGAACGTTTTCCAATGATGAGCACTTTTAAAGTTCTGCTATGTGGCGCGGTA
TTATCCCGTATTGACGCCGGGCAAGAGCAACTCGGTCGCCGCATACACTATTCTCAGAATGACTTGGTTG
AGTACTCACCAGTCACAGAAAAGCATCTTACGGATGGCATGACAGTAAGAGAATTATGCAGTGCTGCCAT
AACCATGAGTGATAACACTGCGGCCAACTTACTTCTGACAACGATCGGAGGACCGAAGGAGCTAACCGCT
TTTTTGCACAACATGGGGGATCATGTAACTCGCCTTGATCGTTGGGAACCGGAGCTGAATGAAGCCATAC
CAAACGACGAGCGTGACACCACGATGCCTGTAGCAATGGCAACAACGTTGCGCAAACTATTAACTGGCGA
ACTACTTACTCTAGCTTCCCGGCAACAATTAATAGACTGGATGGAGGCGGATAAAGTTGCAGGACCACTT
CTGCGCTCGGCCCTTCCGGCTGGCTGGTTTATTGCTGATAAATCTGGAGCCGGTGAGCGTGGGTCTCGCG
GTATCATTGCAGCACTGGGGCCAGATGGTAAGCCCTCCCGTATCGTAGTTATCTACACGACGGGGAGTCA
GGCAACTATGGATGAACGAAATAGACAGATCGCTGAGATAGGTGCCTCACTGATTAAGCATTGGTAACTG
TCAGACCAAGTTTACTCATATATACTTTAGATTGATTTAAAACTTCATTTTTAATTTAAAAGGATCTAGG
TGAAGATCCTTTTTGATAATCTCATGACCAAAATCCCTTAACGTGAGTTTTCGTTCCACTGAGCGTCAGA
CCCCGTAGAAAAGATCAAAGGATCTTCTTGAGATCCTTTTTTTCTGCGCGTAATCTGCTGCTTGCAAACA
AAAAAACCACCGCTACCAGCGGTGGTTTGTTTGCCGGATCAAGAGCTACCAACTCTTTTTCCGAAGGTAA
CTGGCTTCAGCAGAGCGCAGATACCAAATACTGTTCTTCTAGTGTAGCCGTAGTTAGGCCACCACTTCAA
GAACTCTGTAGCACCGCCTACATACCTCGCTCTGCTAATCCTGTTACCAGTGGCTGCTGCCAGTGGCGAT
AAGTCGTGTCTTACCGGGTTGGACTCAAGACGATAGTTACCGGATAAGGCGCAGCGGTCGGGCTGAACGG
GGGGTTCGTGCACACAGCCCAGCTTGGAGCGAACGACCTACACCGAACTGAGATACCTACAGCGTGAGCT
ATGAGAAAGCGCCACGCTTCCCGAAGGGAGAAAGGCGGACAGGTATCCGGTAAGCGGCAGGGTCGGAACA
GGAGAGCGCACGAGGGAGCTTCCAGGGGGAAACGCCTGGTATCTTTATAGTCCTGTCGGGTTTCGCCACC
TCTGACTTGAGCGTCGATTTTTGTGATGCTCGTCAGGGGGGCGGAGCCTATGGAAAAACGCCAGCAACGC
GGCCTTTTTACGGTTCCTGGCCTTTTGCTGGCCTTTTGCTCACATGTTCTTTCCTGCGTTATCCCCTGAT
TCTGTGGATAACCGTATTACCGCCTTTGAGTGAGCTGATACCGCTCGCCGCAGCCGAACGACCGAGCGCA
GCGAGTCAGTGAGCGAGGAAGCGGAAGAGCGCCCAATACGCAAACCGCCTCTCCCCGCGCGTTGGCCGAT
TCATTAATGCAGCTGGCACGACAGGTTTCCCGACTGGAAAGCGGGCAGTGAGCGCAACGCAATTAATGTG
AGTTAGCTCACTCATTAGGCACCCCAGGCTTTACACTTTATGCTTCCGGCTCGTATGTTGTGTGGAATTG
TGAGCGGATAACAATTTCACACAGGAAACAGCTATGACCATGATTACGCCAAGCTCGAAATTAACCCTCA
CTAAAGGGAACAAAAGCTGGAGCTAGGGATAACAGGGTAATGGCGCGCCTTAATTAACTATAACGGTCCT
AAGGTAGCGAGCTCGGTATTCACGACAGCAGGCTGAATAATAAAAAAATTAGAAACTATTATTTAACCCT
AGAAAGATAATCATATTGTGACGTACGTTAAAGATAATCATGCGTAAAATTGACGCATGTGTTTTATCGG
TCTGTATATCGAGGTTTATTTATTAATTTGAATAGATATTAAGTTTTATTATATTTACACTTACATACTA
ATAATAAATTCAACAAACAATTTATTTATGTTTATTTATTTATTAAAAAAAAACAAAAACTCAAAATTTC
TTCTATAAAGTAACAAAGGGCCCGTTTAAACTCGACCAGCTTCTGATGGAATTAGAACTTGGCAAAACAA
TACTGAGAATGAAGTGTATGTGGAACAGAGGCTGCTGATCTCGTTCTTCAGGCTATGAAACTGACACATT
TGGAAACCACAGTACTTAGAACCACAAAGTGGGAATCAAGAGAAAAACAATGATCCCACGAGAGATCTAT
AGATCTATAGATCATGAGTGGGAGGAATGAGCTGGCCCTTAATTTGGTTTTGCTTGTTTAAATTATGATA
TCCAACTATGAAACATTATCATAAAGCAATAGTAAAGAGCCTTCAGTAAAGAGCAGGCATTTATCTAATC
CCACCCCACCCCCACCCCCGTAGCTCCAATCCTTCCATTCAAAATGTAGGTACTCTGTTCTCACCCTTCT
TAACAAAGTATGACAGGAAAAACTTCCATTTTAGTGGACATCTTTATTGTTTAATAGATCATCAATTTCT
GCATCCCGTCACCATCAACTCATGCTCGGTTCATCTAGTAACAGAAAGTAGCTTGAATGTACAAGATCAA
TGGCTGGTGCTTAGCCCTCCCACACATAACCAGAGGGCAGCAATTCACGAATCCCAACTGCCGTCGGCTG
TCCATCACTGTCCTTCACTATGGCTTTGATCCCAGGATGCAGATCGAGAAGCACCTGTCGGCACCGTCCG
CAGGGGCTCAAGATGCCCCTGTTCTCATTTCCGATCGCGACGATACAAGTCAGGTTGCCAGCTGCCGCAG
CAGCAGCAGTGCCCAGCACCACGAGTTCTGCACAAGGTCCCCCAGTAAAATGATATACATTGACACCAGT
GAAGATGCGGCCGTCGCTAGAGAGAGCTGCGCTGGCGACGCTGTAGTCTTCAGAGATGGGGATGCTGTTG
ATTGTAGCCGTTGCTCTTTCAATGAGGGTGGATTCTTCTTGAGACAAAGGCATGGTTGTGGCCATATTAT
CATCGTGTTTTTCAAAGGAAAACCACGTCCCCGTGGTTCGGGGGGCCTAGACGTTTTTTTAACCTCGACT
AAACACATGTAAAGCATGTGCACCGAGGCCCCAGATCAGATCCCATACAATGGGGTACCTTCTGGGCATC
CTTCAGCCCCTTGTTGAATACGCTTGAGGAGAGCCATTTGACTCTTTCCACAACTATCCAACTCACAACG
TGGCACTGGGGTTGTGCCGCCTTTGCAGGTGTATCTTATACACGTGGCTTTTGGCCGCAGAGGCACCTGT
CGCCAGGTGGGGGGTTCCGCTGCCTGCAAAGGGTCGCTACAGACGTTGTTTGTCTTCAAGAAGCTTCCAG
AGGAACTGCTTCCTTCACGACATTCAACAGACCTTGCATTCCTTTGGCGAGAGGGGAAAGACCCCTAGGA
ATGCTCGTCAAGAAGACAGGGCCAGGTTTCCGGGCCCTCACATTGCCAAAAGACGGCAATATGGTGGAAA
ATAACATATAGACAAACGCACACCGGCCTTATTCCAAGCGGCTTCGGCCAGTAACGTTAGGGGGGGGGGA
GGGAGAGGGGGGGGGGGCGGAATTCGTTAACCTCGAGTTACTTGTACAGCTCGTCCATGCCGCCGGTGGA
GTGGCGGCCCTCGGCACGTTCGTACTGTTCCACGATGGTGTAGTCCTCGTTGTGTGAGGTGATGTCCAAC
TTGCGGTTGACGTTGTAGGCGCCGGGCAGCTGCACGGGCTTCTTGGCCTTGTAGGTGGTCTTGACCTCAG
CGTCGTAGTGGCCGCCGTCCTTCAGCTTCACTCTCGGCTTGACCTCGCCCTTCAGGGCGCCGTCCTCGGG
GTACATCCGCTCGGAGAGGGCCTCCCAGCCCATGGTCTTCTTCTGCATTACGGGGCCGTCGGAGGGGAAG
TTGGTGCCGCGCAGCTTCACCTTGTAGATGAACTCACCGTCCTGCAGGGAGGAGTCCTGGGTCACGGTCA
CCACGCCGCCGTCCTCGAATTTCATCACGCGCTCCCACTTGAAGCCCTCGGGGAAGGACAGCTTAAAGTA
GTCGGGGATGTCGGCGGGGTGCTTCACGTAGGCATTGGAGCCGTACATGAATTGAGGGGACAGGATGTCC
CAGGTGAAGGGCAGGGGGCCACCCTTGGTCACCTTCAGCTTGGCGGTCTGGGTGCCCTCGTAGGGGCGGC
CCTCGCCCTCGCCCTCGATCTCGAACACGTGGCCGTTCACGGACCCCTCCATGTGCACCTTGAAGCGCAT
GAACTCCTTAATGATGGCCATGTTATCCTCCTCGCCCTTGCTCACCATGGTGGCGACCGGTGGATCCTTA
GCGCTGGTGTACTTGGTGATGGCCTTAGTACCCTCGGACACGGCGTGCTTGGCCAACTCCCCAGGCAGCA
GCAGGCGCACGGCCGTCTGGATCTCCCTGGAGGTGATGGTCGAGCGCTTGTTGTAATGCGCCAGGCGGGA
AGCCTCACCTGCGATGCGCTCGAAAATGTCGTTCACAAACGAATTCATGATGCCCATGGCCTTGGACGAA
ATGCCGGTGTCAGGGTGGACCTGCTTCAGAACCTTGTACACATAGATGGAATAGCTCTCCTTGCGGCTGC
GCTTGCGCTTCTTGCCGCCTTTCTTCTGCGCCTTAGTCACCGCCTTCTTGGAGCCCTTTTTCGGGGCGGG
AGCAGACTTCGCTGGCTCTGGCATCTCGAGAGATCAATTCTTTGCCAAAATGATGAGACAGCACAATAAC
CAGCACGTTGCCCAGGAGCTGTAGGAAAAAGAAGAAGGCATGAACATGGTTAGCAGAGGCTCTAGAGCCG
CCGGTCACACGCCAGAAGCCGAACCCCGCCCTGCCCCGTCCCCCCCGAAGGCAGCCGTCCCCCCGCGGAC
AGCCCCGAGGCTGGAGAGGGAGAAGGGGACGGCGGCGCGGCGACGCACGAAGGCCCTCCCCGCCCATTTC
CTTCCTGCCGGCGCCGCACCGCTTCGCCCCGCGCCCGCTAGAGGGGGTGCGGCGGCG
Features (pLannotate 1.2.2; 20 found; start..end, strand, type, name):
    769..1044    -  promoter       chicken β-actin promoter: No description available
   1046..1425    -  enhancer       CMV enhancer: human cytomegalovirus immediate early enhancer
   1746..1877    +  CDS            FP (fragment): FP25_NPVAC - Experimental evidence at protein level: Swiss-Prot protein existence level 1. From Autographa californica nuclear polyhedrosis virus (AcMNPV).
   1922..1940    -  promoter       T7 promoter: promoter for bacteriophage T7 RNA polymerase
   1943..2100    +  CDS            lacZα (fragment): LacZα fragment of β-galactosidase; lacZ fragment
   2105..2533    +  rep_origin     f1 ori (sequence partly withheld): f1 bacteriophage origin of replication; arrow indicates direction of (+) strand synthesis
   2586..2690    +  promoter       AmpR promoter: bla
   2691..3551    +  CDS            AmpR: β-lactamase; bla; confers resistance to ampicillin, carbenicillin, and related antibiotics
   3722..4310    +  rep_origin     ori: high-copy-number ColE1/pMB1/pBR322/pUC origin of replication
   4493..4585    +  CDS            lacI (fragment): lac repressor; lacI; The lac repressor binds to the lac operator to inhibit transcription in E. coli. This inhibition can be relieved by adding lactose or isopropyl-β-D-thiogalactopyranoside (IPTG).
   4598..4619    +  protein_bind   CAP binding site: CAP binding activates transcription in the presence of cAMP. E. coli catabolite activator protein
   4634..4664    +  promoter       lac promoter: promoter for the E. coli lac operon
   4672..4688    +  protein_bind   lac operator: The lac repressor binds to the lac operator to inhibit transcription in E. coli. This inhibition can be relieved by adding lactose or isopropyl-β-D-thiogalactopyranoside (IPTG). lac repressor encoded by lacI
   4733..4751    +  promoter       T3 promoter: promoter for bacteriophage T3 RNA polymerase
   5135..5587    -  polyA_signal   PGK poly(A) signal: mouse phosphoglycerate kinase 1 polyadenylation signal
   5668..6057    -  CDS            bsd: BSD_ASPTE - Experimental evidence at protein level: Swiss-Prot protein existence level 1. Catalyzes the deamination of the cytosine moiety of the antibiotics blasticidin S, cytomycin and acetylblasticidin S. From Aspergillus terreus.
   6071..6533    -  misc_feature   IRES: internal ribosome entry site (IRES) of the encephalomyocarditis virus (EMCV)
   6672..7382    -  CDS            PAmCherry: photoactivatable monomeric derivative of DsRed fluorescent protein mammalian codon-optimized
   7401..7778    -  CDS            H2B: human histone H2B; HIST1H2BJ
   7843..768     -  intron         chimeric intron (across the origin): chimera between introns from chicken β-actin and rabbit β-globin
