[The description below was written by a language model from this plasmid's Addgene catalogue record and pLannotate feature annotations shown in this document.]
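Description:
pPB-CAG-IB-H2B-PA-mCherry is a mammalian expression plasmid built on the pPB-CAG-IB piggyBac transposon backbone, designed so that its expression cassette can be randomly integrated into the host genome when piggyBac transposase is supplied. In E. coli it is maintained as a high-copy plasmid through a ColE1/pUC-type origin and selected with ampicillin via the β-lactamase gene. The bacterial portion also carries an f1 origin, lacZα and lac regulatory remnants, and flanking T7 and T3 promoters typical of a pBluescript-like scaffold. The feature table does not explicitly annotate the piggyBac terminal repeats. A short baculovirus-derived FP25 fragment next to the cassette may reflect sequence flanking the transposon, but the record does not confirm this.

The payload is a single bicistronic transcription unit driven by the CAG promoter, annotated here as the CMV enhancer, chicken β-actin promoter and chimeric β-actin/β-globin intron. It encodes human histone H2B (H2BC11/HIST1H2BJ) fused at its C terminus to PAmCherry, a photoactivatable monomeric red fluorescent protein that stays dark until it is switched on by activating light. Downstream, an EMCV IRES directs translation of the blasticidin S deaminase gene (bsd) from the same mRNA, and the unit ends with a mouse PGK polyadenylation signal. Because the marker and fusion share one transcript, blasticidin selection enriches for stably integrated cells that also express the histone fusion.

The fusion incorporates into nucleosomes, and sparse photoactivation allows individual molecules to be localized. This fits the associated publication's use of super-resolution live-cell imaging to study chromatin domain organization and dynamics.
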