Addgene plasmid #247339: pPB-CAG-IB-H2B-PA-mCherry
Purpose: Expresses photoactivatable H2B-Cherry under CAG promoter and can be randomly integrated by PiggyBac transposase
Depositing lab: Kazuhiro Maeshima. Depositing organization: National Institute of Genetics. Publication: Dynamic Organization of Chromatin Domains Revealed by Super-Resolution Live-Cell Imaging. Nozaki T, Imai R, Tanbo M, Nagashima R, Tamura S, Tani T, Joti Y, Tomita M, Hibino K, Kanemaki MT, Wendt KS, Okada Y, Nagai T, Maeshima K. Mol Cell. 2017 Jul 20;67(2):282-293.e7. doi: 10.1016/j.molcel.2017.06.018. Epub 2017 Jul 14. PubMed 28712725.
Backbone
  Vector backbone: pPB-CAG-IB
  Backbone manufacturer: Junji Takeda lab
  Vector type: Mammalian Expression
  Selectable markers: Blasticidin
Growth in bacteria
  Bacterial resistance: Ampicillin, 100 μg/mL
  Growth temperature: 37°C
  Growth strain: DH5alpha
  Copy number: High Copy
Gene/Insert
  Gene/Insert name: H2B (H2BC11)
  Species: H. sapiens (human)
  Insert size (bp): 1107
  Entrez Gene: H2BC11 (a.k.a. H2B/r, H2BFR, H2BJ, HIST1H2BJ)
  Promoter: CAG
  Tag / fusion protein: PAmCherry (C terminal on insert)
  Cloning method: Other
  Sequencing primers: 5′ T7
Terms and licenses: Academic/Nonprofit Terms; Industry Terms: Not Available to Industry
How to cite: pPB-CAG-IB-H2B-PA-mCherry was a gift from Kazuhiro Maeshima (Addgene plasmid # 247339 ; http://n2t.net/addgene:247339 ; RRID:Addgene_247339)
